>Addgene plasmid #195412 | aav-hsp68-mCherry-MCS-pA | addgene full sequence | sequence record 384461 | Addgene NGS Result
GTGCTGCAAGGCGATTAAGTTGGGTAACGCCAGGGTTTTCCCAGTCACGACGTTGTAAAACGACGGCCAG
TGAATTAGGTTAATTAAGGCTGCGCGCTCGCTCGCTCACTGAGGCCGCCCGGGCAAAGCCCGGGCGTCGG
GCGACCTTTGGTCGCCCGGCCTCAGTGAGCGAGCGAGCGCGCAGAGAGGGAGTGGCCAACTCCATCACTA
GGGGTTCCTTGTAGTTAATGATTAACCCGCCATGCTACTTATCTACGTAGCCATGCTCTAGGAAGATCCT
TATCGGGAATTCGCCCTTAACTCGAGTCCCCAGCATGCCTGCTATTGTCTTCCCAATCCTCCCCCTTGCT
GTCCTGCCCCACCCCACCCCCCAGAATAGAATGACACCTACTCAGACAATGCGATGCAATTTCCTCATTT
TATTAGGAAAGGACAGTGGGAGTGGCACCTTCCAGGGTCAAGGAAGGCACGGGGGAGGGGCAAACAACAG
ATGGCTGGCAACTAGAAGGCACAGTCGAGGCAGATCCTCAGGCGTAGTTCACCCCGTCCTCGAGATGGCT
AGGCGCGCCTCAAGTATCGATGCTGAAGCTAGCTCTGATGCGGCCGCAGCTACTTGTACAGCTCGTCCAT
GCCGCCGGTGGAGTGTCGACCCTCGGCGCGTTCGTACTGTTCCACGATGGTGTAGTCCTCGTTGTGGGAG
GTGATGTCCAACTTGATGTTGACGTTGTAGGCGCCGGGCAGCTGCACGGGCTTCTTGGCCTTGTAGGTGG
TCTTGACCTCAGCGTCGTAGTGGCCGCCGTCCTTCAGCTTCAGCCTCTGCTTGATCTCGCCCTTCAGGGC
GCCGTCCTCGGGGTACATCCGCTCGGAGGAGGCCTCCCAGCCCATTGTCTTCTTCTGCATTACGGGGCCG
TCGGAGGGGAAGTTGGTGCCGCGCAGCTTCACCTTGTAGATGAACTCGCCGTCCTGCAGGGAGGAGTCCT
GGGTCACGGTCACCACGCCGCCGTCCTCGAAGTTCATCACGCGCTCCCACTTGAAGCCCTCGGGGAAGGA
CAGCTTCAAGTAGTCGGGGATGTCGGCGGGGTGCTTCACGTAGGCCTTGGAGCCGTACATGAACTGAGGG
GACAGGATGTCCCAGGCGAAGGGCAGGGGGCCACCCTTGGTCACCTTCAGCTTGGCGGTCTGTGTTCCCT
CGTAGGGTCTGCCCTCGCCTTCGCCTTCAATCTCAAACTCGTGGCCGTTCACGGAGCCCTCCATGTGCAC
CTTGAAGCGCATGAACTCCTTGATGATGGCCATGTTATCCTCCTCGCCCTTGCTCACCATGGCGCCGCGC
TCTGCTTCTGGAAGGCTGCGCTCCGCGGCGTGGATGCTCCGGGGAAAGTTGCGCTCCGCGGCAGGGATGC
TCCTGGGAAGGTTGCGCTCCGCGGCAGGGATGCTCTGGGGAAGGCTGGTCCTGGCCGAGGATCGGGAACG
CGCCGCTCGCTCTGCTTCTCTTGTCTTCGCTTGTCTCTGGATGGAACCAGATTTGGTTCTGAGTAGCTGT
CAGCGTCTGGTGACCTGCTCGCCGTCCTGCGCCTTTAAGGAGTCTTCACCGGCCCCGCCCACTCTCCGCT
GGGCCAATCAGCGAGCCGGAGGAGGCCTTGGGGCCAGGAATCTTCCAGCAGTTTCGCGTCTGGTGGAGCT
TCCCCGCCTCCCTTGAGTAATCGGAGTTGTGGGTTCCGCCCTTGTCCAGAACTCTCCAGAGGTTTCTGGG
GTTCACTGGAGAGTACGGATTCCTGAGGGGGAGGGTGTGGGGAAGTGCTGGTGCTACTAGTGACACTGTT
GCTATGGCGACGCATTACTAAGGCCTGTGTGGAATGGACAAGAAAGATCACCTCTAGCTCGGTGTTGTGT
ACAGTTTGTTGTGATTTGTGGGGTTTCGCCAACTCGCACAGTTCTGAATATGGGGGTTAAAGGCTAAAAC
TTAAGGGCTAAAACTTCTCCCCGCCAAGTTTAGGAGACCCAGGGAGATGCCTGGGGGCGTGTCCGGTGAC
GTGATCCTCTCCAATCGCGTTACAATGGCAGTGCTGCCTCTGACCTCATGGACTAATTTAGGAACTAGAG
GCTCTGTCCCAGCACAGGCTCAAAGTTGCCGGGAGGGGCGGGGTGGGGGGTGGGGGGGACCCCGGCTGCT
CAGTTTGGATGTTCCTGGAGCTCGGTACCAAAAAGCGGACCGAAGTCCGCTCTAGCTTAACCACTCCCTC
TCTGCGCGCTCGCTCGCTCGCTCACTGAGGCCGGGCGACCAAAGGTCGCCCGACGCCCGGGCTTTGCCCG
GGCGGCCTCAGTGAGCGAGCGAGCGCGCAGAGAGGGAGTGGCCCAGATCCCTTAATTAAATCTGGCGTAA
TCATGGTCATAGCTGTTTCCTGTGTGAAATTGTTATCCGCTCACAATTCCACACAACATACGAGCCGGAA
GCATAAAGTGTAAAGCCTGGGGTGCCTAATGAGTGAGCTAACTCACATTAATTGCGTTGCGCTCACTGCC
CGCTTTCCAGTCGGGAAACCTGTCGTGCCAGCTGCATTAATGAATCGGCCAACGCGCGGGGAGAGGCGGT
TTGCGTATTGGGCGCTCTTCCGCTTCCTCGCTCACTGACTCGCTGCGCTCGGTCGTTCGGCTGCGGCGAG
CGGTATCAGCTCACTCAAAGGCGGTAATACGGTTATCCACAGAATCAGGGGATAACGCAGGAAAGAACAT
GTGAGCAAAAGGCCAGCAAAAGGCCAGGAACCGTAAAAAGGCCGCGTTGCTGGCGTTTTTCCATAGGCTC
CGCCCCCCTGACGAGCATCACAAAAATCGACGCTCAAGTCAGAGGTGGCGAAACCCGACAGGACTATAAA
GATACCAGGCGTTTCCCCCTGGAAGCTCCCTCGTGCGCTCTCCTGTTCCGACCCTGCCGCTTACCGGATA
CCTGTCCGCCTTTCTCCCTTCGGGAAGCGTGGCGCTTTCTCATAGCTCACGCTGTAGGTATCTCAGTTCG
GTGTAGGTCGTTCGCTCCAAGCTGGGCTGTGTGCACGAACCCCCCGTTCAGCCCGACCGCTGCGCCTTAT
CCGGTAACTATCGTCTTGAGTCCAACCCGGTAAGACACGACTTATCGCCACTGGCAGCAGCCACTGGTAA
CAGGATTAGCAGAGCGAGGTATGTAGGCGGTGCTACAGAGTTCTTGAAGTGGTGGCCTAACTACGGCTAC
ACTAGAAGAACAGTATTTGGTATCTGCGCTCTGCTGAAGCCAGTTACCTTCGGAAAAAGAGTTGGTAGCT
CTTGATCCGGCAAACAAACCACCGCTGGTAGCGGTGGTTTTTTTGTTTGCAAGCAGCAGATTACGCGCAG
AAAAAAAGGATCTCAAGAAGATCCTTTGATCTTTTCTACGGGGTCTGACGCTCAGTGGAACGAAAACTCA
CGTTAAGGGATTTTGGTCATGAGATTATCAAAAAGGATCTTCACCTAGATCCTTTTAAATTAAAAATGAA
GTTTTAAATCAATCTAAAGTATATATGAGTAAACTTGGTCTGACAGTTACCAATGCTTAATCAGTGAGGC
ACCTATCTCAGCGATCTGTCTATTTCGTTCATCCATAGTTGCCTGACTCCCCGTCGTGTAGATAACTACG
ATACGGGAGGGCTTACCATCTGGCCCCAGTGCTGCAATGATACCGCGAGACCCACGCTCACCGGCTCCAG
ATTTATCAGCAATAAACCAGCCAGCCGGAAGGGCCGAGCGCAGAAGTGGTCCTGCAACTTTATCCGCCTC
CATCCAGTCTATTAATTGTTGCCGGGAAGCTAGAGTAAGTAGTTCGCCAGTTAATAGTTTGCGCAACGTT
GTTGCCATTGCTACAGGCATCGTGGTGTCACGCTCGTCGTTTGGTATGGCTTCATTCAGCTCCGGTTCCC
AACGATCAAGGCGAGTTACATGATCCCCCATGTTGTGCAAAAAAGCGGTTAGCTCCTTCGGTCCTCCGAT
CGTTGTCAGAAGTAAGTTGGCCGCAGTGTTATCACTCATGGTTATGGCAGCACTGCATAATTCTCTTACT
GTCATGCCATCCGTAAGATGCTTTTCTGTGACTGGTGAGTACTCAACCAAGTCATTCTGAGAATAGTGTA
TGCGGCGACCGAGTTGCTCTTGCCCGGCGTCAATACGGGATAATACCGCGCCACATAGCAGAACTTTAAA
AGTGCTCATCATTGGAAAACGTTCTTCGGGGCGAAAACTCTCAAGGATCTTACCGCTGTTGAGATCCAGT
TCGATGTAACCCACTCGTGCACCCAACTGATCTTCAGCATCTTTTACTTTCACCAGCGTTTCTGGGTGAG
CAAAAACAGGAAGGCAAAATGCCGCAAAAAAGGGAATAAGGGCGACACGGAAATGTTGAATACTCATACT
CTTCCTTTTTCAATATTATTGAAGCATTTATCAGGGTTATTGTCTCATGAGCGGATACATATTTGAATGT
ATTTAGAAAAATAAACAAATAGGGGTTCCGCGCACATTTCCCCGAAAAGTGCCACCTAAATTGTAAGCGT
TAATATTTTGTTAAAATTCGCGTTAAATTTTTGTTAAATCAGCTCATTTTTTAACCAATAGGCCGAAATC
GGCAAAATCCCTTATAAATCAAAAGAATAGACCGAGATAGGGT
[37 nt withheld, positions 4664-4700]
AAAGAACGTGGACTCCAACGTCAAAGG
[49 nt withheld, positions 4728-4776]
T
[91 nt withheld, positions 4778-4868]
G
[124 nt withheld, positions 4870-4993]
CCCATTCGCCATTCAGGCTGCGCAACTGTTGGGAAGGGCGATCGGTGCGGGCCTCTTCGCTATTACGCCA
GCTGGCGAAAGGGGGAT
Features (pLannotate 1.2.2; 13 found; start..end, strand, type, name):
     89..219     -  repeat_region  AAV2 ITR (fragment): inverted terminal repeat of adeno-associated virus serotype 2 inverted
    307..514     -  polyA_signal   bGH poly(A) signal: bovine growth hormone polyadenylation signal
    613..1320    -  CDS            mCherry: mCherry is a basic (constitutively fluorescent) red fluorescent protein published in 2004, derived from Discosoma sp.. It is reported to be a very rapidly-maturing monomer with low acid sensitivity.
   2231..2340    +  repeat_region  AAV2 ITR (fragment): inverted terminal repeat of adeno-associated virus serotype 2 inverted
   2410..2426    -  protein_bind   lac operator: The lac repressor binds to the lac operator to inhibit transcription in E. coli. This inhibition can be relieved by adding lactose or isopropyl-β-D-thiogalactopyranoside (IPTG). lac repressor encoded by lacI
   2434..2464    -  promoter       lac promoter: promoter for the E. coli lac operon
   2479..2500    -  protein_bind   CAP binding site: CAP binding activates transcription in the presence of cAMP. E. coli catabolite activator protein
   2513..2605    -  CDS            lacI (fragment): lac repressor; lacI; The lac repressor binds to the lac operator to inhibit transcription in E. coli. This inhibition can be relieved by adding lactose or isopropyl-β-D-thiogalactopyranoside (IPTG).
   2788..3376    -  rep_origin     ori: high-copy-number ColE1/pMB1/pBR322/pUC origin of replication
   3547..4407    -  CDS            AmpR: β-lactamase; bla; confers resistance to ampicillin, carbenicillin, and related antibiotics
   4408..4512    -  promoter       AmpR promoter: bla
   4565..4993    -  rep_origin     f1 ori (sequence partly withheld): f1 bacteriophage origin of replication; arrow indicates direction of (+) strand synthesis
   4998..75      -  CDS            lacZα (fragment) (across the origin): LacZα fragment of β-galactosidase; lacZ fragment
