[The description below was written by a language model from this plasmid's Addgene catalogue record and pLannotate feature annotations shown in this document.]
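Description:
aav-hsp68-mCherry-MCS-pA is an empty AAV transfer (cis) plasmid of about 5.1 kb, designed as the recipient backbone for massively parallel reporter assays (MPRA) delivered with AAV9 capsids. It is maintained in E. coli as a high-copy plasmid through a ColE1/pUC-type origin and selected with ampicillin via the β-lactamase gene and its native promoter. The backbone also carries an f1 phage origin and remnants of a pUC-style cloning region (lac promoter, lac operator, CAP binding site, and fragments of lacI and lacZα), which play no role in the viral payload. The use of a recombination-deficient growth strain fits with the need to keep the repeat-rich ITRs intact.

The packaged genome is bounded by two AAV2 inverted terminal repeats, both annotated as partial matches, which supply the signals for replication and encapsidation when rep/cap and helper functions are provided in trans. Between them, the feature table identifies an mCherry coding sequence followed by a bovine growth hormone polyadenylation signal. The hsp68 element and the multiple cloning site named in the plasmid title were not picked up by the automated annotation. By position, the unannotated stretch of roughly 900 bp upstream of mCherry would accommodate the promoter, and the short gap between mCherry and the poly(A) signal matches the MCS position implied by the name, though the record does not confirm either.

hsp68 is generally used as a minimal promoter with low basal activity that responds to nearby enhancers, so candidate regulatory fragments cloned into the vector can drive mCherry transcription. Reporter transcript abundance then reads out enhancer activity in pooled in vivo assays. The associated work concerns murine cardiac enhancers. No insert is present in the deposited plasmid.
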