Addgene plasmid #195412: aav-hsp68-mCherry-MCS-pA
Purpose: (Empty Backbone) AAV9 based MPRA assay
Depositing lab: William Pu. Depositing organization: Boston Children's Hospital. Publication: A reference map of murine cardiac transcription factor chromatin occupancy identifies dynamic and conserved enhancers. Akerberg BN, Gu F, VanDusen NJ, Zhang X, Dong R, Li K, Zhang B, Zhou B, Sethi I, Ma Q, Wasson L, Wen T, Liu J, Dong K, Conlon FL, Zhou J, Yuan GC, Zhou P, Pu WT. Nat Commun. 2019 Oct 28;10(1):4907. doi: 10.1038/s41467-019-12812-3. PubMed 31659164.
Backbone
  Vector backbone: aav-hsp68-mCherry-MCS-pA
  Vector type: AAV
Growth in bacteria
  Bacterial resistance: Ampicillin, 100 μg/mL
  Growth temperature: 37°C
  Growth strain: NEB Stable
  Copy number: High Copy
Gene/Insert
  Gene/Insert name: None
Terms and licenses: Academic/Nonprofit Terms; Industry Terms: Not Available to Industry
How to cite: aav-hsp68-mCherry-MCS-pA was a gift from William Pu (Addgene plasmid # 195412 ; http://n2t.net/addgene:195412 ; RRID:Addgene_195412)
